>Addgene plasmid #16449 | pCEP-WAF1-ES | addgene partial sequence | sequence record 23191 | 16449 with CMV-F
CGTGGGNCTTTAGCAGAGCTCGTTTAGTGAACCGTCAGATCTCTAGAAGCTGGGTACCAGCTGCTAGCAA
GCTTGCTAGCGGCCGCTCGATCCGTCGACGCCGAAGTCAGTTCCTTATGGAGCCGGAGCTGGGCGCGGAT
TCGCCGAGGCACCGAGGCACTCAGAGGAGGCGCCATGTCAGAACCGGCTGGGGATGTCCGTCAGAACCCA
TGCGGCAGCAAGGCCTGCCGCCGCCTCTTCGGCCCAGTGGACAGCGAGCAGCTGAGCCGCGACTGTGATG
CGCTAATGGCGGGCTGCATCCAGGAGGCCCGTGAGCGATGAAACTTCGACTTTGTCACCGAGACACCACT
GGAGGGTGACTTCGCCTGGGTGCGTGTGCGGGGCCTTGGCCTGCCCAAGCTCTACCTTCCCACGGGGCCC
CGGCGAGGCCGGGATGAGTTGGGAGGAGGCAGGCGGCCTGGCACCTCACCTGCTCTGCTGCAGGGGACAG
CAGAGGAAGACCATGTGGACCTGTCACTGTCTTGTACCCTTGTGCCTCGCTCAGGGGAGCAGGCTGAAGG
GTCCCCAGGTGGACCTGGAGACTCTCAGGCTCGAAAACGGCGGCAGACCAGCATGACAGATTTCTACCAC
TCCAAACGCCGGCTNCTTTTCTTCANNAAGAAACCCTAATCCGCCCACAGGAAGCCTGCTTCGCTGGATC
GAGGCCGGCAAGGCCGGATCCAGACATGATAAGANACATTGATGAGTTTGGACAACCCACAACTAGAATG
CAG
