[The description below was written by a language model from this plasmid's Addgene catalogue record.]
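Description:
pCEP-WAF1-ES is a mammalian expression plasmid built on the commercial pCEP4 backbone (about 10.4 kb without insert). It carries a mutant human WAF1 cDNA, the gene now designated CDKN1A and also known as p21/CIP1. The roughly 2.1 kb insert was generated by PCR and cloned into the NotI site of the vector; the record does not say whether the flanking NotI sites remain intact. The plasmid is propagated in E. coli under ampicillin selection, and transfected mammalian cells are selected with hygromycin. No feature table is provided. The listed CMV forward sequencing primer is consistent with the CMV promoter that normally drives inserts in pCEP4. That backbone is also generally known as an episomal vector using the Epstein-Barr virus oriP/EBNA-1 system for extrachromosomal maintenance in primate cells, although the record does not itemise these elements.

The defining feature of this construct is a G-to-A substitution at nucleotide 222 that converts the tryptophan codon at amino acid 49 into a stop codon. Translation should therefore terminate early, giving only a short N-terminal fragment rather than the full-length cyclin-dependent kinase inhibitor. The associated publication describes WAF1 as a potential mediator of p53 tumour suppression. In that context, such a construct is most plausibly a negative control for a wild-type WAF1 expression plasmid, for example to show that effects seen after transfection and hygromycin selection depend on intact WAF1 protein rather than on the vector or the transcript. The record does not explicitly state this intended use.
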