Addgene plasmid #16449: pCEP-WAF1-ES
Depositing lab: Bert Vogelstein. Depositing organization: Johns Hopkins University and School of Medicine. Publication: WAF1, a potential mediator of p53 tumor suppression. el-Deiry WS, Tokino T, Velculescu VE, Levy DB, Parsons R, Trent JM, Lin D, Mercer WE, Kinzler KW, Vogelstein B. Cell. 1993 Nov 19. 75(4):817-25. 10.1016/0092-8674(93)90500-P PubMed 8242752.
Backbone
  Vector backbone: pCEP4
  Backbone manufacturer: Invitrogen
  Backbone size w/o insert (bp): 10400
  Vector type: Mammalian Expression
  Selectable markers: Hygromycin
Growth in bacteria
  Bacterial resistance: Ampicillin, 100 μg/mL
  Growth temperature: 37°C
  Growth strain: DH5alpha
  Copy number: Unknown
Gene/Insert
  Gene/Insert name: WAF1 stop codon mut (alt names: WAF-1; WAF1)
  Species: H. sapiens (human)
  Insert size (bp): 2100
  Mutation: stop codon at amino acid 49 instead of tryptophan (G->A mutation at nucleotide 222)
  Entrez Gene: CDKN1A (a.k.a. CAP20, CDKN1, CIP1, MDA-6, P21, SDI1, WAF1, p21CIP1)
  Cloning method: Restriction Enzyme; 5′ cloning site NotI (unknown if destroyed); 3′ cloning site NotI (unknown if destroyed)
  Sequencing primers: 5′ CMV-F
Terms and licenses: Academic/Nonprofit Terms; Industry Terms: Not Available to Industry
Depositor comments: PCR-generated cDNA insert cloned into the NotI site of pCEP4.
How to cite: pCEP-WAF1-ES was a gift from Bert Vogelstein (Addgene plasmid # 16449 ; http://n2t.net/addgene:16449 ; RRID:Addgene_16449)
